>Addgene plasmid #121822 | IA304: pMAGIC (R4-R3) NLS-Sa dCas9-NLS-VPR | addgene full sequence | sequence record 237380 | Addgene NGS Result
CTTTCCTGCGTTATCCCCTGATTCTGTGGATAACCGTATTACCGCCTTTGAGTGAGCTGATACCGCTCGC
CGCAGCCGAACGACCGAGCGCAGCGAGTCAGTGAGCGAGGAAGCGGAAGAGCGCCCAATACGCAAACCGC
CTCTCCCCGCGCGTTGGCCGATTCATTAATGCAGCTGGCACGACAGGTTTCCCGACTGGAAAGCGGGCAG
TGAGCGCAACGCAATTAATACGCGTACCGCTAGCCAGGAAGAGTTTGTAGAAACGCAAAAAGGCCATCCG
TCAGGATGGCCTTCTGCTTAGTTTGATGCCTGGCAGTTTATGGCGGGCGTCCTGCCCGCCACCCTCCGGG
CCGTTGCTTCACAACGTTCAAATCCGCTCCCGGCGGATTTGTCCTACTCAGGAGAGCGTTCACCGACAAA
CAACAGATAAAACGAAAGGCCCAGTCTTCCGACTGAGCCTTTCGTTTTATTTGATGCCTGGCAGTTCCCT
ACTCTCGCGTTAACGCTAGCATGGATGTTTTCCCAGTCACGACGTTGTAAAACGACGGCCAGTCTTAAGC
TCGGGCCCCTACAGGTCACTAATACCATCTAAGTAGTTGATTCATAGTGACTGGATATGTTGTGTTTTAC
AGTATTATGTAGTCTGTTTTTTATGCAAAATCTAATTTAATATATTGATATTTATATCATTTTACGTTTC
TCGTTCAACTTTTCTATACAAAGTTGCCACCATGGCCCCAAAGAAGAAGCGGAAGGTCGGTATCCACGGA
GTCCCAGCAGCCAAGCGGAACTACATCCTGGGCCTGGCCATCGGCATCACCAGCGTGGGCTACGGCATCA
TCGACTACGAGACACGGGACGTGATCGATGCCGGCGTGCGGCTGTTCAAAGAGGCCAACGTGGAAAACAA
CGAGGGCAGGCGGAGCAAGAGAGGCGCCAGAAGGCTGAAGCGGCGGAGGCGGCATAGAATCCAGAGAGTG
AAGAAGCTGCTGTTCGACTACAACCTGCTGACCGACCACAGCGAGCTGAGCGGCATCAACCCCTACGAGG
CCAGAGTGAAGGGCCTGAGCCAGAAGCTGAGCGAGGAAGAGTTCTCTGCCGCCCTGCTGCACCTGGCCAA
GAGAAGAGGCGTGCACAACGTGAACGAGGTGGAAGAGGACACCGGCAACGAGCTGTCCACCAAAGAGCAG
ATCAGCCGGAACAGCAAGGCCCTGGAAGAGAAATACGTGGCCGAACTGCAGCTGGAACGGCTGAAGAAAG
ACGGCGAAGTGCGGGGCAGCATCAACAGATTCAAGACCAGCGACTACGTGAAAGAAGCCAAACAGCTGCT
GAAGGTGCAGAAGGCCTACCACCAGCTGGACCAGAGCTTCATCGACACCTACATCGACCTGCTGGAAACC
CGGCGGACCTACTATGAGGGACCTGGCGAGGGCAGCCCCTTCGGCTGGAAGGACATCAAAGAATGGTACG
AGATGCTGATGGGCCACTGCACCTACTTCCCCGAGGAACTGCGGAGCGTGAAGTACGCCTACAACGCCGA
CCTGTACAACGCCCTGAACGACCTGAACAATCTCGTGATCACCAGGGACGAGAACGAGAAGCTGGAATAT
TACGAGAAGTTCCAGATCATCGAGAACGTGTTCAAGCAGAAGAAGAAGCCCACCCTGAAGCAGATCGCCA
AAGAAATCCTCGTGAACGAAGAGGATATTAAGGGCTACAGAGTGACCAGCACCGGCAAGCCCGAGTTCAC
CAACCTGAAGGTGTACCACGACATCAAGGACATTACCGCCCGGAAAGAGATTATTGAGAACGCCGAGCTG
CTGGATCAGATTGCCAAGATCCTGACCATCTACCAGAGCAGCGAGGACATCCAGGAAGAACTGACCAATC
TGAACTCCGAGCTGACCCAGGAAGAGATCGAGCAGATCTCTAATCTGAAGGGCTATACCGGCACCCACAA
CCTGAGCCTGAAGGCCATCAACCTGATCCTGGACGAGCTGTGGCACACCAACGACAACCAGATCGCTATC
TTCAACCGGCTGAAGCTGGTGCCCAAGAAGGTGGACCTGTCCCAGCAGAAAGAGATCCCCACCACCCTGG
TGGACGACTTCATCCTGAGCCCCGTCGTGAAGAGAAGCTTCATCCAGAGCATCAAAGTGATCAACGCCAT
CATCAAGAAGTACGGCCTGCCCAACGACATCATTATCGAGCTGGCCCGCGAGAAGAACTCCAAGGACGCC
CAGAAAATGATCAACGAGATGCAGAAGCGGAACCGGCAGACCAACGAGCGGATCGAGGAAATCATCCGGA
CCACCGGCAAAGAGAACGCCAAGTACCTGATCGAGAAGATCAAGCTGCACGACATGCAGGAAGGCAAGTG
CCTGTACAGCCTGGAAGCCATCCCTCTGGAAGATCTGCTGAACAACCCCTTCAACTATGAGGTGGACCAC
ATCATCCCCAGAAGCGTGTCCTTCGACAACAGCTTCAACAACAAGGTGCTCGTGAAGCAGGAAGAAGCCA
GCAAGAAGGGCAACCGGACCCCATTCCAGTACCTGAGCAGCAGCGACAGCAAGATCAGCTACGAAACCTT
CAAGAAGCACATCCTGAATCTGGCCAAGGGCAAGGGCAGAATCAGCAAGACCAAGAAAGAGTATCTGCTG
GAAGAACGGGACATCAACAGGTTCTCCGTGCAGAAAGACTTCATCAACCGGAACCTGGTGGATACCAGAT
ACGCCACCAGAGGCCTGATGAACCTGCTGCGGAGCTACTTCAGAGTGAACAACCTGGACGTGAAAGTGAA
GTCCATCAATGGCGGCTTCACCAGCTTTCTGCGGCGGAAGTGGAAGTTTAAGAAAGAGCGGAACAAGGGG
TACAAGCACCACGCCGAGGACGCCCTGATCATTGCCAACGCCGATTTCATCTTCAAAGAGTGGAAGAAAC
TGGACAAGGCCAAAAAAGTGATGGAAAACCAGATGTTCGAGGAAAAGCAGGCCGAGAGCATGCCCGAGAT
CGAAACCGAGCAGGAGTACAAAGAGATCTTCATCACCCCCCACCAGATCAAGCACATTAAGGACTTCAAG
GACTACAAGTACAGCCACCGGGTGGACAAGAAGCCTAATAGAGAGCTGATTAACGACACCCTGTACTCCA
CCCGGAAGGACGACAAGGGCAACACCCTGATCGTGAACAATCTGAACGGCCTGTACGACAAGGACAATGA
CAAGCTGAAAAAGCTGATCAACAAGAGCCCCGAAAAGCTGCTGATGTACCACCACGACCCCCAGACCTAC
CAGAAACTGAAGCTGATTATGGAACAGTACGGCGACGAGAAGAATCCCCTGTACAAGTACTACGAGGAAA
CCGGGAACTACCTGACCAAGTACTCCAAAAAGGACAACGGCCCCGTGATCAAGAAGATTAAGTATTACGG
CAACAAACTGAACGCCCATCTGGACATCACCGACGACTACCCCAACAGCAGAAACAAGGTCGTGAAGCTG
TCCCTGAAGCCCTACAGATTCGACGTGTACCTGGACAATGGCGTGTACAAGTTCGTGACCGTGAAGAATC
TGGATGTGATCAAAAAAGAAAACTACTACGAAGTGAATAGCAAGTGCTATGAGGAAGCTAAGAAGCTGAA
GAAGATCAGCAACCAGGCCGAGTTTATCGCCTCCTTCTACAACAACGATCTGATCAAGATCAACGGCGAG
CTGTATAGAGTGATCGGCGTGAACAACGACCTGCTGAACCGGATCGAAGTGAACATGATCGACATCACCT
ACCGCGAGTACCTGGAAAACATGAACGACAAGAGGCCCCCCAGGATCATTAAGACAATCGCCTCCAAGAC
CCAGAGCATTAAGAAGTACAGCACAGACATTCTGGGCAACCTGTATGAAGTGAAATCTAAGAAGCACCCT
CAGATCATCAAAAAGGGCAAAAGGCCGGCGGCCACGAAAAAGGCCGGCCAGGCAAAAAAGAAAAAGGGAT
CCGAGGCCAGCGGTTCCGGACGGGCTGACGCATTGGACGATTTTGATCTGGATATGCTGGGAAGTGACGC
CCTCGATGATTTTGACCTTGACATGCTTGGTTCGGATGCCCTTGATGACTTTGACCTCGACATGCTCGGC
AGTGACGCCCTTGATGATTTCGACCTGGACATGCTGATTAACTCTAGAAGTTCCGGATCTCCGAAAAAGA
AACGCAAAGTTGGTAGCCAGTACCTGCCCGACACCGACGACCGGCACCGGATCGAGGAAAAGCGGAAGCG
GACCTACGAGACATTCAAGAGCATCATGAAGAAGTCCCCCTTCAGCGGCCCCACCGACCCTAGACCTCCA
CCTAGAAGAATCGCCGTGCCCAGCAGATCCAGCGCCAGCGTGCCAAAACCTGCCCCCCAGCCTTACCCCT
TCACCAGCAGCCTGAGCACCATCAACTACGACGAGTTCCCTACCATGGTGTTCCCCAGCGGCCAGATCTC
TCAGGCCTCTGCTCTGGCTCCAGCCCCTCCTCAGGTGCTGCCTCAGGCTCCTGCTCCTGCACCAGCTCCA
GCCATGGTGTCTGCACTGGCTCAGGCACCAGCACCCGTGCCTGTGCTGGCTCCTGGACCTCCACAGGCTG
TGGCTCCACCAGCCCCTAAACCTACACAGGCCGGCGAGGGCACACTGTCTGAAGCTCTGCTGCAGCTGCA
GTTCGACGACGAGGATCTGGGAGCCCTGCTGGGAAACAGCACCGATCCTGCCGTGTTCACCGACCTGGCC
AGCGTGGACAACAGCGAGTTCCAGCAGCTGCTGAACCAGGGCATCCCTGTGGCCCCTCACACCACCGAGC
CCATGCTGATGGAATACCCCGAGGCCATCACCCGGCTCGTGACAGGCGCTCAGAGGCCTCCTGATCCAGC
TCCTGCCCCTCTGGGAGCACCAGGCCTGCCTAATGGACTGCTGTCTGGCGACGAGGACTTCAGCTCTATC
GCCGATATGGATTTCTCAGCCTTGCTGGGCTCTGGCAGCGGCAGCCGGGATTCCAGGGAAGGGATGTTTT
TGCCGAAGCCTGAGGCCGGCTCCGCTATTAGTGACGTGTTTGAGGGCCGCGAGGTGTGCCAGCCAAAACG
AATCCGGCCATTTCATCCTCCAGGAAGTCCATGGGCCAACCGCCCACTCCCCGCCAGCCTCGCACCAACA
CCAACCGGTCCAGTACATGAGCCAGTCGGGTCACTGACCCCGGCACCAGTCCCTCAGCCACTGGATCCAG
CGCCCGCAGTGACTCCCGAGGCCAGTCACCTGTTGGAGGATCCCGATGAAGAGACGAGCCAGGCTGTCAA
AGCCCTTCGGGAGATGGCCGATACTGTGATTCCCCAGAAGGAAGAGGCTGCAATCTGTGGCCAAATGGAC
CTTTCCCATCCGCCCCCAAGGGGCCATCTGGATGAGCTGACAACCACACTTGAGTCCATGACCGAGGATC
TGAACCTGGACTCACCCCTGACCCCGGAATTGAACGAGATTCTGGATACCTTCCTGAACGACGAGTGCCT
CTTGCATGCCATGCATATCAGCACAGGACTGTCCATCTTCGACACATCTCTGTTTGGAGCAACTTTGTAT
AATAAAGTTGAACGAGAAACGTAAAATGATATAAATATCAATATATTAAATTAGATTTTGCATAAAAAAC
AGACTACATAATACTGTAAAACACAACATATCCAGTCACTATGAATCAACTACTTAGATGGTATTAGTGA
CCTGTACTGCAGGGCGGCCGCGATATCCCCTATAGTGAGTCGTATTACATGGTCATAGCTGTTTCCTGGC
AGCTCTGGCCCGTGTCTCAAAATCTCTGATGTTACATTGCACAAGATAAAAATATATCATCATGAACAAT
AAAACTGTCTGCTTACATAAACAGTAATACAAGGGGTGTTATGAGCCATATTCAACGGGAAACGTCGAGG
CCGCGATTAAATTCCAACATGGATGCTGATTTATATGGGTATAAATGGGCTCGCGATAATGTCGGGCAAT
CAGGTGCGACAATCTATCGCTTGTATGGGAAGCCCGATGCGCCAGAGTTGTTTCTGAAACATGGCAAAGG
TAGCGTTGCCAATGATGTTACAGATGAGATGGTCAGACTAAACTGGCTGACGGAATTTATGCCTCTTCCG
ACCATCAAGCATTTTATCCGTACTCCTGATGATGCATGGTTACTCACCACTGCGATCCCCGGAAAAACAG
CATTCCAGGTATTAGAAGAATATCCTGATTCAGGTGAAAATATTGTTGATGCGCTGGCAGTGTTCCTGCG
CCGGTTGCATTCGATTCCTGTTTGTAATTGTCCTTTTAACAGCGATCGCGTATTTCGTCTCGCTCAGGCG
CAATCACGAATGAATAACGGTTTGGTTGATGCGAGTGATTTTGATGACGAGCGTAATGGCTGGCCTGTTG
AACAAGTCTGGAAAGAAATGCATAAACTTTTGCCATTCTCACCGGATTCAGTCGTCACTCATGGTGATTT
CTCACTTGATAACCTTATTTTTGACGAGGGGAAATTAATAGGTTGTATTGATGTTGGACGAGTCGGAATC
GCAGACCGATACCAGGATCTTGCCATCCTATGGAACTGCCTCGGTGAGTTTTCTCCTTCATTACAGAAAC
GGCTTTTTCAAAAATATGGTATTGATAATCCTGATATGAATAAATTGCAGTTTCATTTGATGCTCGATGA
GTTTTTCTAATCAGAATTGGTTAATTGGTTGTAACACTGGCAGAGCATTACGCTGACTTGACGGGACGGC
GCAAGCTCATGACCAAAATCCCTTAACGTGAGTTACGCGTCGTTCCACTGAGCGTCAGACCCCGTAGAAA
AGATCAAAGGATCTTCTTGAGATCCTTTTTTTCTGCGCGTAATCTGCTGCTTGCAAACAAAAAAACCACC
GCTACCAGCGGTGGTTTGTTTGCCGGATCAAGAGCTACCAACTCTTTTTCCGAAGGTAACTGGCTTCAGC
AGAGCGCAGATACCAAATACTGTTCTTCTAGTGTAGCCGTAGTTAGGCCACCACTTCAAGAACTCTGTAG
CACCGCCTACATACCTCGCTCTGCTAATCCTGTTACCAGTGGCTGCTGCCAGTGGCGATAAGTCGTGTCT
TACCGGGTTGGACTCAAGACGATAGTTACCGGATAAGGCGCAGCGGTCGGGCTGAACGGGGGGTTCGTGC
ACACAGCCCAGCTTGGAGCGAACGACCTACACCGAACTGAGATACCTACAGCGTGAGCTATGAGAAAGCG
CCACGCTTCCCGAAGGGAGAAAGGCGGACAGGTATCCGGTAAGCGGCAGGGTCGGAACAGGAGAGCGCAC
GAGGGAGCTTCCAGGGGGAAACGCCTGGTATCTTTATAGTCCTGTCGGGTTTCGCCACCTCTGACTTGAG
CGTCGATTTTTGTGATGCTCGTCAGGGGGGCGGAGCCTATGGAAAAACGCCAGCAACGCGGCCTTTTTAC
GGTTCCTGGCCTTTTGCTGGCCTTTTGCTCACATGTT
Features (pLannotate 1.2.2; 15 found; start..end, strand, type, name):
    121..213     +  CDS            lacI (fragment): lac repressor; lacI; The lac repressor binds to the lac operator to inhibit transcription in E. coli. This inhibition can be relieved by adding lactose or isopropyl-β-D-thiogalactopyranoside (IPTG).
    268..295     -  terminator     rrnB T2 terminator: transcription terminator T2 from the E. coli rrnB gene
    427..470     +  terminator     rrnB T1 terminator: Escherichia coli rrnB; transcription terminator T1 from the E. coli rrnB gene
    517..553     -  CDS            lacZα (fragment): LacZα fragment of β-galactosidase; lacZ fragment
    603..722     -  protein_bind   attR1: mutant version of attR; recombination site for the Gateway® LR reaction LR Clonase™
    706..726     -  protein_bind   attB4: mutant version of attB; core recombination site for the Gateway® BP reaction BP Clonase™
    783..3938    +  CDS            cas9: CAS9_STAAU - Experimental evidence at protein level: Swiss-Prot protein existence level 1. CRISPR (clustered regularly interspaced short palindromic repeat) is an adaptive immune system that provides protection against mobile genetic elements (viruses, transposable elements and conjugative plasmids). CRISPR clusters contain spacers, sequences complementary to antecedent mobile elements, and target invading nucleic acids. CRISPR clusters are transcribed and processed into CRISPR RNA (crRNA). In type II CRISPR systems correct processing of pre-crRNA requires a trans- encoded small RNA (tracrRNA)
   3939..3986    +  CDS            nucleoplasmin NLS: bipartite nuclear localization signal from nucleoplasmin
   4137..4153    +  CDS            VP96 (fragment): 6 tandem repeats of the minimal activation domain of herpes simplex virus VP16 (Cheng et al., 2013)
   4218..4997    +  CDS            RELA (fragment): TF65_HUMAN - Also known as NFKB3. Experimental evidence at protein level: Swiss-Prot protein existence level 1. NF-kappa-B is a pleiotropic transcription factor present in almost all cell types and is the endpoint of a series of signal transduction events that are initiated by a vast array of stimuli related to many biological processes such as inflammation, immunity, differentiation, cell growth, tumorigenesis and apoptosis. NF-kappa-B is a homo- or heterodimeric complex formed by the Rel-like domain- containing proteins RELA/p65, RELB, NFKB1/p105, NFKB1/p50, REL and NFKB2/p52. The heterodime
   5016..5585    +  CDS            Rta AD: transcriptional activation domain from the human herpesvirus 4 (Epstein-Barr virus) replication and transcription activator Rta/BRLF1 (Hardwick et al., 1992; Chavez et al., 2015)
   5590..5713    +  protein_bind   attR3: mutant version of attR; recombination site for the Gateway® LR reaction LR Clonase™
   5769..5787    -  promoter       T7 promoter: promoter for bacteriophage T7 RNA polymerase
   5921..6730    +  CDS            KanR: aminoglycoside phosphotransferase; aph(3')-Ia; confers resistance to kanamycin in bacteria or G418 (Geneticin®) in eukaryotes
   6877..7465    +  rep_origin     ori: high-copy-number ColE1/pMB1/pBR322/pUC origin of replication
