[The description below was written by a language model from this plasmid's Addgene catalogue record and pLannotate feature annotations shown in this document.]
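Description:
IA304: pMAGIC (R4-R3) NLS-Sa dCas9-NLS-VPR is a Gateway entry plasmid built on the Invitrogen pDONR221 P4r-P3r backbone, forming one module of the pMAGIC cloning platform for transgene expression and dCas9-based epigenome editing. It is maintained in E. coli through a high-copy ColE1/pUC-type origin and selected with kanamycin via an aminoglycoside phosphotransferase gene. Upstream rrnB T1 and T2 terminators insulate the cloning region from read-through transcription, and M13 priming sites flank the insert for sequencing. The short lacI and lacZα matches and the T7 promoter in the annotation appear to be backbone remnants rather than functional parts of the payload.

The roughly 4.9 kb synthetic insert encodes a catalytically inactive Staphylococcus aureus Cas9 carrying nuclear localization signals at both ends (the downstream one annotated as the bipartite nucleoplasmin NLS). It is fused to the tripartite VPR activator, made up of VP16-derived minimal activation repeats, the activation region of human RELA/p65 and the Epstein-Barr virus Rta activation domain. According to the depositor, it was PCR-amplified from an existing repository plasmid. The insert name carries the label "open", which the record does not explain.

The cassette is flanked by attR-type sites: the catalogue designates these R4 and R3, although the automated annotation labels the upstream site attR1 overlapping an attB4 core. No eukaryotic promoter or polyadenylation signal is annotated, so expression depends on elements supplied by neighbouring entry modules and the destination vector. The plasmid is used in 3- or 4-component MultiSite Gateway Pro LR assemblies to build vectors expressing a guide-RNA-targeted activator of gene transcription.
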