Addgene plasmid #121822: IA304: pMAGIC (R4-R3) NLS-Sa dCas9-NLS-VPR
Purpose: pMAGIC R4-R3 entry plasmid, contains 2x NLS Sa-dCas9 fused to the VPR transcriptional activator for 3 or 4-component MultiSite Gateway Pro assembly.
Depositing lab: Christopher Newgard. Depositing organization: Duke University. Publication: Creation of versatile cloning platforms for transgene expression and dCas9-based epigenome editing. Haldeman JM, Conway AE, Arlotto ME, Slentz DH, Muoio DM, Becker TC, Newgard CB. Nucleic Acids Res. 2018 Dec 27. pii: 5264291. doi: 10.1093/nar/gky1286. PubMed 30590691.
Backbone
  Vector backbone: pDONR221 P4r-P3r
  Backbone manufacturer: Invitrogen
  Backbone size w/o insert (bp): 2664
  Vector type: Synthetic Biology ; pMAGIC Gateway Entry Plasmid
Growth in bacteria
  Bacterial resistance: Kanamycin, 50 μg/mL
  Growth temperature: 37°C
  Growth strain: DH5alpha
  Copy number: High Copy
Gene/Insert
  Gene/Insert name: Sa-dCas9/VPR (open)
  Species: Synthetic
  Insert size (bp): 4863
  Tag / fusion protein: NLS (N terminal on insert); NLS (C terminal on insert)
  Cloning method: Gateway Cloning
  Sequencing primers: 5′ M13F; 3′ M13R
Terms and licenses: Academic/Nonprofit Terms; Industry Terms: Not Available to Industry
Depositor comments: PCR'd from Addgene #68495
How to cite: IA304: pMAGIC (R4-R3) NLS-Sa dCas9-NLS-VPR was a gift from Christopher Newgard (Addgene plasmid # 121822 ; http://n2t.net/addgene:121822 ; RRID:Addgene_121822)
